Addgene plasmid #90679: ELAVL1 E6.3 gRNA
Purpose: 3rd generation lentiviral gRNA plasmid targeting human ELAVL1
Depositing lab: Iain Cheeseman. Depositing organization: Whitehead Institute for Biomedical Research. Publication: Large-Scale Analysis of CRISPR/Cas9 Cell-Cycle Knockouts Reveals the Diversity of p53-Dependent Responses to Cell-Cycle Defects. McKinley KL, Cheeseman IM. Dev Cell. 2017 Feb 27;40(4):405-420.e2. doi: 10.1016/j.devcel.2017.01.012. Epub 2017 Feb 16. PubMed 28216383.
Backbone
  Vector backbone: pLenti-sgRNA
  Backbone manufacturer: Eric Lander & David Sabatini labs (Addgene plasmid #71409)
  Backbone size w/o insert (bp): 9151
  Vector type: Lentiviral, CRISPR
  Selectable markers: Puromycin
Growth in bacteria
  Bacterial resistance: Ampicillin, 100 μg/mL
  Growth temperature: 37°C
  Growth strain: NEB Stable
  Copy number: Unknown
Gene/Insert
  Gene/Insert name: ELAVL1 (Guide Designation E6.3) (alt name: pKMKO series)
  gRNA/shRNA sequence: CACCgCGAAGCCTGTTCAGCAGCAT
  Species: H. sapiens (human)
  Promoter: U6
  Cloning method: Restriction Enzyme; 5′ cloning site BsmBI (destroyed during cloning); 3′ cloning site BsmBI (destroyed during cloning)
  Sequencing primers: 5′ hU6-F (5'-GAGGGCCTATTTCCCATGATT-3'); 3′ EF1a-R (5'-CACGGCGACTACTGCACTTA-3')
Terms and licenses: Academic/Nonprofit Terms; Industry Terms: Not Available to Industry
Depositor comments: Please note that gRNA target sequence listed is not strictly the 20nt spacer sequence, but also contains the 5' BsmBI overhang. For more information about knockout human cell lines generated using this plasmid, please see http://cellcycleknockouts.wi.mit.edu/ .
How to cite: ELAVL1 E6.3 gRNA was a gift from Iain Cheeseman (Addgene plasmid # 90679 ; http://n2t.net/addgene:90679 ; RRID:Addgene_90679)
