[The description below was written by a language model from this plasmid's Addgene catalogue record and pLannotate feature annotations shown in this document.]
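Description:
ELAVL1 E6.3 gRNA is a third-generation lentiviral CRISPR guide plasmid built on the pLenti-sgRNA backbone and designed to target the human ELAVL1 gene. It is propagated in E. coli using a high-copy ColE1/pUC-type origin with ampicillin selection (AmpR/β-lactamase). An f1 origin, an SV40 origin and remnants of lac, T3 and T7 cloning-vector sequences are also annotated in the backbone. The sequenced record is 7,302 nt, shorter than the 9,151 bp listed for the empty backbone. This would be consistent with loss of a stuffer fragment when the guide was cloned between the two BsmBI sites, which were destroyed in the process, although the record does not say so.

The transfer cassette has the usual self-inactivating HIV-1 architecture. An RSV promoter drives a truncated 5' LTR, followed by the Ψ packaging signal with a partial gag sequence, the RRE for Rev-dependent export, a cPPT/CTS, WPRE and a ΔU3 3' LTR, with an SV40 polyadenylation signal downstream. Because viral genes are absent, packaging functions must be supplied in trans. Within this cassette a human U6 RNA polymerase III promoter expresses the ELAVL1-specific spacer fused to the S. pyogenes guide scaffold (annotated as a tracrRNA fragment). A separate EF-1α core promoter drives puromycin N-acetyltransferase, allowing selection of transduced mammalian cells.

No Cas9 is encoded, so the nuclease must come from the target cells or another vector. The plasmid belongs to a guide series used for a large-scale analysis of CRISPR/Cas9 knockouts of cell-cycle genes in human cell lines.
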