Features (pLannotate 1.2.2; 28 found; start..end, strand, type, name):
      1..26      +  rep_origin     RSF ori (fragment): Plasmids containing the RSF 1030 origin of replication can be propagated in E. coli cells that contain additional plasmids with compatible origins.
     28..120     +  CDS            lacI (fragment): lac repressor; lacI; The lac repressor binds to the lac operator to inhibit transcription in E. coli. This inhibition can be relieved by adding lactose or isopropyl-β-D-thiogalactopyranoside (IPTG).
    133..154     +  protein_bind   CAP binding site: CAP binding activates transcription in the presence of cAMP. E. coli catabolite activator protein
    169..199     +  promoter       lac promoter: promoter for the E. coli lac operon
    207..223     +  protein_bind   lac operator: The lac repressor binds to the lac operator to inhibit transcription in E. coli. This inhibition can be relieved by adding lactose or isopropyl-β-D-thiogalactopyranoside (IPTG). lac repressor encoded by lacI
    268..286     +  promoter       T3 promoter: promoter for bacteriophage T3 RNA polymerase
    314..540     +  promoter       RSV promoter: Rous sarcoma virus enhancer/promoter
    541..721     +  LTR            5' LTR (truncated): truncated 5' long terminal repeat (LTR) from HIV-1
    768..893     +  misc_feature   HIV-1 Ψ: packaging signal of human immunodeficiency virus type 1
    877..1240    +  CDS            HIV-1 gag (fragment): gag protein from human immunodeficiency virus 1; gag
   1386..1619    +  misc_feature   RRE: The Rev response element (RRE) of HIV-1 allows for Rev-dependent mRNA export from the nucleus to the cytoplasm.
   1996..2022    +  CDS            Rev (fragment): human immunodeficiency virus 1 (HIV-1) Rev protein; rev; enhances nuclear export of unspliced and incompletely spliced viral mRNAs
   2026..2266    +  promoter       U6 promoter: RNA polymerase III promoter for human U6 snRNA
   2314..2381    +  misc_RNA       tracrRNA (fragment): trans-activating CRISPR RNA for the Streptococcus pyogenes CRISPR/Cas9 system
   2430..2547    +  misc_feature   cPPT/CTS: central polypurine tract and central termination sequence of HIV-1
   2616..2827    +  promoter       EF-1α core promoter: core promoter for human elongation factor EF-1α
   2853..3452    +  CDS            PuroR (fragment): puromycin N-acetyltransferase; pac from Streptomyces; confers resistance to puromycin
   3468..4056    +  misc_feature   WPRE: woodchuck hepatitis virus posttranscriptional regulatory element
   4107..4126    +  misc_feature   cPPT/CTS (fragment): central polypurine tract and central termination sequence of HIV-1
   4128..4361    +  LTR            3' LTR (ΔU3): self-inactivating 3' long terminal repeat (LTR) from HIV-1
   4439..4560    +  polyA_signal   SV40 poly(A) signal: SV40 polyadenylation signal
   4600..4735    +  rep_origin     SV40 ori: SV40 origin of replication
   4756..4774    -  promoter       T7 promoter: promoter for bacteriophage T7 RNA polymerase
   4782..4937    +  CDS            lacZα (fragment): LacZα fragment of β-galactosidase; lacZ fragment
   4942..5370    +  rep_origin     f1 ori (sequence partly withheld): f1 bacteriophage origin of replication; arrow indicates direction of (+) strand synthesis
   5423..5527    +  promoter       AmpR promoter: bla
   5528..6388    +  CDS            AmpR: β-lactamase; bla; confers resistance to ampicillin, carbenicillin, and related antibiotics
   6559..7147    +  rep_origin     ori: high-copy-number ColE1/pMB1/pBR322/pUC origin of replication
>Addgene plasmid #90679 | ELAVL1 E6.3 gRNA | addgene full sequence | sequence record 183213 | Addgene NGS Result
CGAGTCAGTGAGCGAGGAAGCGGAAGAGCGCCCAATACGCAAACCGCCTCTCCCCGCGCGTTGGCCGATT
CATTAATGCAGCTGGCACGACAGGTTTCCCGACTGGAAAGCGGGCAGTGAGCGCAACGCAATTAATGTGA
GTTAGCTCACTCATTAGGCACCCCAGGCTTTACACTTTATGCTTCCGGCTCGTATGTTGTGTGGAATTGT
GAGCGGATAACAATTTCACACAGGAAACAGCTATGACCATGATTACGCCAAGCGCGCAATTAACCCTCAC
TAAAGGGAACAAAAGCTGGAGCTGCAAGCTTAATGTAGTCTTATGCAATACTCTTGTAGTCTTGCAACAT
GGTAACGATGAGTTAGCAACATGCCTTACAAGGAGAGAAAAAGCACCGTGCATGCCGATTGGTGGAAGTA
AGGTGGTACGATCGTGCCTTATTAGGAAGGCAACAGACGGGTCTGACATGGATTGGACGAACCACTGAAT
TGCCGCATTGCAGAGATATTGTATTTAAGTGCCTAGCTCGATACATAAACGGGTCTCTCTGGTTAGACCA
GATCTGAGCCTGGGAGCTCTCTGGCTAACTAGGGAACCCACTGCTTAAGCCTCAATAAAGCTTGCCTTGA
GTGCTTCAAGTAGTGTGTGCCCGTCTGTTGTGTGACTCTGGTAACTAGAGATCCCTCAGACCCTTTTAGT
CAGTGTGGAAAATCTCTAGCAGTGGCGCCCGAACAGGGACTTGAAAGCGAAAGGGAAACCAGAGGAGCTC
TCTCGACGCAGGACTCGGCTTGCTGAAGCGCGCACGGCAAGAGGCGAGGGGCGGCGACTGGTGAGTACGC
CAAAAATTTTGACTAGCGGAGGCTAGAAGGAGAGAGATGGGTGCGAGAGCGTCAGTATTAAGCGGGGGAG
AATTAGATCGCGATGGGAAAAAATTCGGTTAAGGCCAGGGGGAAAGAAAAAATATAAATTAAAACATATA
GTATGGGCAAGCAGGGAGCTAGAACGATTCGCAGTTAATCCTGGCCTGTTAGAAACATCAGAAGGCTGTA
GACAAATACTGGGACAGCTACAACCATCCCTTCAGACAGGATCAGAAGAACTTAGATCATTATATAATAC
AGTAGCAACCCTCTATTGTGTGCATCAAAGGATAGAGATAAAAGACACCAAGGAAGCTTTAGACAAGATA
GAGGAAGAGCAAAACAAAAGTAAGACCACCGCACAGCAAGCGGCCGCTGATCTTCAGACCTGGAGGAGGA
GATATGAGGGACAATTGGAGAAGTGAATTATATAAATATAAAGTAGTAAAAATTGAACCATTAGGAGTAG
CACCCACCAAGGCAAAGAGAAGAGTGGTGCAGAGAGAAAAAAGAGCAGTGGGAATAGGAGCTTTGTTCCT
TGGGTTCTTGGGAGCAGCAGGAAGCACTATGGGCGCAGCGTCAATGACGCTGACGGTACAGGCCAGACAA
TTATTGTCTGGTATAGTGCAGCAGCAGAACAATTTGCTGAGGGCTATTGAGGCGCAACAGCATCTGTTGC
AACTCACAGTCTGGGGCATCAAGCAGCTCCAGGCAAGAATCCTGGCTGTGGAAAGATACCTAAAGGATCA
ACAGCTCCTGGGGATTTGGGGTTGCTCTGGAAAACTCATTTGCACCACTGCTGTGCCTTGGAATGCTAGT
TGGAGTAATAAATCTCTGGAACAGATTTGGAATCACACGACCTGGATGGAGTGGGACAGAGAAATTAACA
ATTACACAAGCTTAATACACTCCTTAATTGAAGAATCGCAAAACCAGCAAGAAAAGAATGAACAAGAATT
ATTGGAATTAGATAAATGGGCAAGTTTGTGGAATTGGTTTAACATAACAAATTGGCTGTGGTATATAAAA
TTATTCATAATGATAGTAGGAGGCTTGGTAGGTTTAAGAATAGTTTTTGCTGTACTTTCTATAGTGAATA
GAGTTAGGCAGGGATATTCACCATTATCGTTTCAGACCCACCTCCCAACCCCGAGGGGACCCAGAGAGGG
CCTATTTCCCATGATTCCTTCATATTTGCATATACGATACAAGGCTGTTAGAGAGATAATTAGAATTAAT
TTGACTGTAAACACAAAGATATTAGTACAAAATACGTGACGTAGAAAGTAATAATTTCTTGGGTAGTTTG
CAGTTTTAAAATTATGTTTTAAAATGGACTATCATATGCTTACCGTAACTTGAAAGTATTTCGATTTCTT
GGCTTTATATATCTTGTGGAAAGGACGAAACACCGCGAAGCCTGTTCAGCAGCATGTTTAAGAGCTATGC
TGGAAACAGCATAGCAAGTTTAAATAAGGCTAGTCCGTTATCAACTTGAAAAAGTGGCACCGAGTCGGTG
CTTTTTTTGAATTCTAGATCTTGAGACAAATGGCAGTATTCATCCACAATTTTAAAAGAAAAGGGGGGAT
TGGGGGGTACAGTGCAGGGGAAAGAATAGTAGACATAATAGCAACAGACATACAAACTAAAGAATTACAA
AAACAAATTACAAAAATTCAAAATTTTCGGGTTTATTACAGGGACAGCAGAGATCCACTTTGGCGCCGGC
TCGAGTGGCTCCGGTGCCCGTCAGTGGGCAGAGCGCACATCGCCCACAGTCCCCGAGAAGTTGGGGGGAG
GGGTCGGCAATTGAACCGGTGCCTAGAGAAGGTGGCGCGGGGTAAACTGGGAAAGTGATGTCGTGTACTG
GCTCCGCCTTTTTCCCGAGGGTGGGGGAGAACCGTATATAAGTGCAGTAGTCGCCGTGAACGTTCTTTTT
CGCAACGGGTTTGCCGCCAGAACACAGGTGTCGTGACGCGGGATCCGCCACCATGACCGAGTACAAGCCC
ACGGTGCGCCTCGCCACCCGCGACGACGTCCCCAGGGCCGTACGCACCCTCGCCGCCGCGTTCGCCGACT
ACCCCGCCACGCGCCACACCGTCGATCCGGACCGCCACATCGAGCGGGTCACCGAGCTGCAAGAACTCTT
CCTCACGCGCGTCGGGCTCGACATCGGCAAGGTGTGGGTCGCGGACGACGGCGCCGCGGTGGCGGTCTGG
ACCACGCCGGAGAGCGTCGAAGCGGGGGCGGTGTTCGCCGAGATCGGCCCGCGCATGGCCGAGTTGAGCG
GTTCCCGGCTGGCCGCGCAGCAACAGATGGAAGGCCTCCTGGCGCCGCACCGGCCCAAGGAGCCCGCGTG
GTTCCTGGCCACCGTCGGAGTCTCGCCCGACCACCAGGGCAAGGGTCTGGGCAGCGCCGTCGTGCTCCCC
GGAGTGGAGGCGGCCGAGCGCGCCGGGGTGCCCGCCTTCCTGGAGACCTCCGCGCCCCGCAACCTCCCCT
TCTACGAGCGGCTCGGCTTCACCGTCACCGCCGACGTCGAGGTGCCCGAAGGACCGCGCACCTGGTGCAT
GACCCGCAAGCCCGGTGCCTGAACGCGTTAAGTCGACAATCAACCTCTGGATTACAAAATTTGTGAAAGA
TTGACTGGTATTCTTAACTATGTTGCTCCTTTTACGCTATGTGGATACGCTGCTTTAATGCCTTTGTATC
ATGCTATTGCTTCCCGTATGGCTTTCATTTTCTCCTCCTTGTATAAATCCTGGTTGCTGTCTCTTTATGA
GGAGTTGTGGCCCGTTGTCAGGCAACGTGGCGTGGTGTGCACTGTGTTTGCTGACGCAACCCCCACTGGT
TGGGGCATTGCCACCACCTGTCAGCTCCTTTCCGGGACTTTCGCTTTCCCCCTCCCTATTGCCACGGCGG
AACTCATCGCCGCCTGCCTTGCCCGCTGCTGGACAGGGGCTCGGCTGTTGGGCACTGACAATTCCGTGGT
GTTGTCGGGGAAATCATCGTCCTTTCCTTGGCTGCTCGCCTGTGTTGCCACCTGGATTCTGCGCGGGACG
TCCTTCTGCTACGTCCCTTCGGCCCTCAATCCAGCGGACCTTCCTTCCCGCGGCCTGCTGCCGGCTCTGC
GGCCTCTTCCGCGTCTTCGCCTTCGCCCTCAGACGAGTCGGATCTCCCTTTGGGCCGCCTCCCCGCGTCG
ACTTTAAGACCAATGACTTACAAGGCAGCTGTAGATCTTAGCCACTTTTTAAAAGAAAAGGGGGGACTGG
AAGGGCTAATTCACTCCCAACGAAGACAAGATCTGCTTTTTGCTTGTACTGGGTCTCTCTGGTTAGACCA
GATCTGAGCCTGGGAGCTCTCTGGCTAACTAGGGAACCCACTGCTTAAGCCTCAATAAAGCTTGCCTTGA
GTGCTTCAAGTAGTGTGTGCCCGTCTGTTGTGTGACTCTGGTAACTAGAGATCCCTCAGACCCTTTTAGT
CAGTGTGGAAAATCTCTAGCAGTACGTATAGTAGTTCATGTCATCTTATTATTCAGTATTTATAACTTGC
AAAGAAATGAATATCAGAGAGTGAGAGGAACTTGTTTATTGCAGCTTATAATGGTTACAAATAAAGCAAT
AGCATCACAAATTTCACAAATAAAGCATTTTTTTCACTGCATTCTAGTTGTGGTTTGTCCAAACTCATCA
ATGTATCTTATCATGTCTGGCTCTAGCTATCCCGCCCCTAACTCCGCCCATCCCGCCCCTAACTCCGCCC
AGTTCCGCCCATTCTCCGCCCCATGGCTGACTAATTTTTTTTATTTATGCAGAGGCCGAGGCCGCCTCGG
CCTCTGAGCTATTCCAGAAGTAGTGAGGAGGCTTTTTTGGAGGCCTAGGGACGTACCCAATTCGCCCTAT
AGTGAGTCGTATTACGCGCGCTCACTGGCCGTCGTTTTACAACGTCGTGACTGGGAAAACCCTGGCGTTA
CCCAACTTAATCGCCTTGCAGCACATCCCCCTTTCGCCAGCTGGCGTAATAGCGAAGAGGCCCGCACCGA
TCGCCCTTCCCAACAGTTGCGCAGCCTGAATGGCGAATGGG
[124 nt withheld, positions 4942-5065]
C
[91 nt withheld, positions 5067-5157]
A
[49 nt withheld, positions 5159-5207]
CCTTTGACGTTGGAGTCCACGTTCTTT
[37 nt withheld, positions 5235-5271]
ACCCTATCTCGGTCTATTCTTTTGATTTATAAGGGATTTTGCCGATTTCGGCCTATTGGTTAAAAAATGA
GCTGATTTAACAAAAATTTAACGCGAATTTTAACAAAATATTAACGCTTACAATTTAGGTGGCACTTTTC
GGGGAAATGTGCGCGGAACCCCTATTTGTTTATTTTTCTAAATACATTCAAATATGTATCCGCTCATGAG
ACAATAACCCTGATAAATGCTTCAATAATATTGAAAAAGGAAGAGTATGAGTATTCAACATTTCCGTGTC
GCCCTTATTCCCTTTTTTGCGGCATTTTGCCTTCCTGTTTTTGCTCACCCAGAAACGCTGGTGAAAGTAA
AAGATGCTGAAGATCAGTTGGGTGCACGAGTGGGTTACATCGAACTGGATCTCAACAGCGGTAAGATCCT
TGAGAGTTTTCGCCCCGAAGAACGTTTTCCAATGATGAGCACTTTTAAAGTTCTGCTATGTGGCGCGGTA
TTATCCCGTATTGACGCCGGGCAAGAGCAACTCGGTCGCCGCATACACTATTCTCAGAATGACTTGGTTG
AGTACTCACCAGTCACAGAAAAGCATCTTACGGATGGCATGACAGTAAGAGAATTATGCAGTGCTGCCAT
AACCATGAGTGATAACACTGCGGCCAACTTACTTCTGACAACGATCGGAGGACCGAAGGAGCTAACCGCT
TTTTTGCACAACATGGGGGATCATGTAACTCGCCTTGATCGTTGGGAACCGGAGCTGAATGAAGCCATAC
CAAACGACGAGCGTGACACCACGATGCCTGTAGCAATGGCAACAACGTTGCGCAAACTATTAACTGGCGA
ACTACTTACTCTAGCTTCCCGGCAACAATTAATAGACTGGATGGAGGCGGATAAAGTTGCAGGACCACTT
CTGCGCTCGGCCCTTCCGGCTGGCTGGTTTATTGCTGATAAATCTGGAGCCGGTGAGCGTGGGTCTCGCG
GTATCATTGCAGCACTGGGGCCAGATGGTAAGCCCTCCCGTATCGTAGTTATCTACACGACGGGGAGTCA
GGCAACTATGGATGAACGAAATAGACAGATCGCTGAGATAGGTGCCTCACTGATTAAGCATTGGTAACTG
TCAGACCAAGTTTACTCATATATACTTTAGATTGATTTAAAACTTCATTTTTAATTTAAAAGGATCTAGG
TGAAGATCCTTTTTGATAATCTCATGACCAAAATCCCTTAACGTGAGTTTTCGTTCCACTGAGCGTCAGA
CCCCGTAGAAAAGATCAAAGGATCTTCTTGAGATCCTTTTTTTCTGCGCGTAATCTGCTGCTTGCAAACA
AAAAAACCACCGCTACCAGCGGTGGTTTGTTTGCCGGATCAAGAGCTACCAACTCTTTTTCCGAAGGTAA
CTGGCTTCAGCAGAGCGCAGATACCAAATACTGTTCTTCTAGTGTAGCCGTAGTTAGGCCACCACTTCAA
GAACTCTGTAGCACCGCCTACATACCTCGCTCTGCTAATCCTGTTACCAGTGGCTGCTGCCAGTGGCGAT
AAGTCGTGTCTTACCGGGTTGGACTCAAGACGATAGTTACCGGATAAGGCGCAGCGGTCGGGCTGAACGG
GGGGTTCGTGCACACAGCCCAGCTTGGAGCGAACGACCTACACCGAACTGAGATACCTACAGCGTGAGCT
ATGAGAAAGCGCCACGCTTCCCGAAGGGAGAAAGGCGGACAGGTATCCGGTAAGCGGCAGGGTCGGAACA
GGAGAGCGCACGAGGGAGCTTCCAGGGGGAAACGCCTGGTATCTTTATAGTCCTGTCGGGTTTCGCCACC
TCTGACTTGAGCGTCGATTTTTGTGATGCTCGTCAGGGGGGCGGAGCCTATGGAAAAACGCCAGCAACGC
GGCCTTTTTACGGTTCCTGGCCTTTTGCTGGCCTTTTGCTCACATGTTCTTTCCTGCGTTATCCCCTGAT
TCTGTGGATAACCGTATTACCGCCTTTGAGTGAGCTGATACCGCTCGCCGCAGCCGAACGACCGAGCGCA
G
